>Addgene plasmid #125655 | pCMV-ABEmax(TadA E59A, TadA*D108Q) | addgene full sequence | sequence record 244323 | Addgene NGS Result
AATTGCATGAAGAATCTGCTTAGGGTTAGGCGTTTTGCGCTGCTTCGCGATGTACGGGCCAGATATACGC
GTTGACATTGATTATTGACTAGTTATTAATAGTAATCAATTACGGGGTCATTAGTTCATAGCCCATATAT
GGAGTTCCGCGTTACATAACTTACGGTAAATGGCCCGCCTGGCTGACCGCCCAACGACCCCCGCCCATTG
ACGTCAATAATGACGTATGTTCCCATAGTAACGCCAATAGGGACTTTCCATTGACGTCAATGGGTGGAGT
ATTTACGGTAAACTGCCCACTTGGCAGTACATCAAGTGTATCATATGCCAAGTACGCCCCCTATTGACGT
CAATGACGGTAAATGGCCCGCCTGGCATTATGCCCAGTACATGACCTTATGGGACTTTCCTACTTGGCAG
TACATCTACGTATTAGTCATCGCTATTACCATGGTGATGCGGTTTTGGCAGTACATCAATGGGCGTGGAT
AGCGGTTTGACTCACGGGGATTTCCAAGTCTCCACCCCATTGACGTCAATGGGAGTTTGTTTTGGCACCA
AAATCAACGGGACTTTCCAAAATGTCGTAACAACTCCGCCCCATTGACGCAAATGGGCGGTAGGCGTGTA
CGGTGGGAGGTCTATATAAGCAGAGCTGGTTTAGTGAACCGTCAGATCCGCTAGAGATCCGCGGCCGCTA
ATACGACTCACTATAGGGAGAGCCGCCACCATGAAACGGACAGCCGACGGAAGCGAGTTCGAGTCACCAA
AGAAGAAGCGGAAAGTCTCTGAAGTCGAGTTTAGCCACGAGTATTGGATGAGGCACGCACTGACCCTGGC
AAAGCGAGCATGGGATGAAAGAGAAGTCCCCGTGGGCGCCGTGCTGGTGCACAACAATAGAGTGATCGGA
GAGGGATGGAACAGGCCAATCGGCCGCCACGACCCTACCGCACACGCAGCGATCATGGCACTGAGGCAGG
GAGGCCTGGTCATGCAGAATTACCGCCTGATCGATGCCACCCTGTATGTGACACTGGAGCCATGCGTGAT
GTGCGCAGGAGCAATGATCCACAGCAGGATCGGAAGAGTGGTGTTCGGAGCACGGGACGCCAAGACCGGC
GCAGCAGGCTCCCTGATGGATGTGCTGCACCACCCCGGCATGAACCACCGGGTGGAGATCACAGAGGGAA
TCCTGGCAGACGAGTGCGCCGCCCTGCTGAGCGATTTCTTTAGAATGCGGAGACAGGAGATCAAGGCCCA
GAAGAAGGCACAGAGCTCCACCGACTCTGGAGGATCTAGCGGAGGATCCTCTGGAAGCGAGACACCAGGC
ACAAGCGAGTCCGCCACACCAGAGAGCTCCGGCGGCTCCTCCGGAGGATCCTCTGAGGTGGAGTTTTCCC
ACGAGTACTGGATGAGACATGCCCTGACCCTGGCCAAGAGGGCACGCGATGAGAGGGAGGTGCCTGTGGG
AGCCGTGCTGGTGCTGAACAATAGAGTGATCGGCGAGGGCTGGAACAGAGCCATCGGCCTGCACGACCCA
ACAGCCCATGCCGAAATTATGGCCCTGAGACAGGGCGGCCTGGTCATGCAGAACTACAGACTGATTGACG
CCACCCTGTACGTGACATTCGAGCCTTGCGTGATGTGCGCCGGCGCCATGATCCACTCTAGGATCGGCCG
CGTGGTGTTTGGCGTGAGGCAGGCAAAAACCGGCGCCGCAGGCTCCCTGATGGACGTGCTGCACTACCCC
GGCATGAATCACCGCGTCGAAATTACCGAGGGAATCCTGGCAGATGAATGTGCCGCCCTGCTGTGCTATT
TCTTTCGGATGCCTAGACAGGTGTTCAATGCTCAGAAGAAGGCCCAGAGCTCCACCGACTCCGGAGGATC
TAGCGGAGGCTCCTCTGGCTCTGAGACACCTGGCACAAGCGAGAGCGCAACACCTGAAAGCAGCGGGGGC
AGCAGCGGGGGGTCAGACAAGAAGTACAGCATCGGCCTGGCCATCGGCACCAACTCTGTGGGCTGGGCCG
TGATCACCGACGAGTACAAGGTGCCCAGCAAGAAATTCAAGGTGCTGGGCAACACCGACCGGCACAGCAT
CAAGAAGAACCTGATCGGAGCCCTGCTGTTCGACAGCGGCGAAACAGCCGAGGCCACCCGGCTGAAGAGA
ACCGCCAGAAGAAGATACACCAGACGGAAGAACCGGATCTGCTATCTGCAAGAGATCTTCAGCAACGAGA
TGGCCAAGGTGGACGACAGCTTCTTCCACAGACTGGAAGAGTCCTTCCTGGTGGAAGAGGATAAGAAGCA
CGAGCGGCACCCCATCTTCGGCAACATCGTGGACGAGGTGGCCTACCACGAGAAGTACCCCACCATCTAC
CACCTGAGAAAGAAACTGGTGGACAGCACCGACAAGGCCGACCTGCGGCTGATCTATCTGGCCCTGGCCC
ACATGATCAAGTTCCGGGGCCACTTCCTGATCGAGGGCGACCTGAACCCCGACAACAGCGACGTGGACAA
GCTGTTCATCCAGCTGGTGCAGACCTACAACCAGCTGTTCGAGGAAAACCCCATCAACGCCAGCGGCGTG
GACGCCAAGGCCATCCTGTCTGCCAGACTGAGCAAGAGCAGACGGCTGGAAAATCTGATCGCCCAGCTGC
CCGGCGAGAAGAAGAATGGCCTGTTCGGAAACCTGATTGCCCTGAGCCTGGGCCTGACCCCCAACTTCAA
GAGCAACTTCGACCTGGCCGAGGATGCCAAACTGCAGCTGAGCAAGGACACCTACGACGACGACCTGGAC
AACCTGCTGGCCCAGATCGGCGACCAGTACGCCGACCTGTTTCTGGCCGCCAAGAACCTGTCCGACGCCA
TCCTGCTGAGCGACATCCTGAGAGTGAACACCGAGATCACCAAGGCCCCCCTGAGCGCCTCTATGATCAA
GAGATACGACGAGCACCACCAGGACCTGACCCTGCTGAAAGCTCTCGTGCGGCAGCAGCTGCCTGAGAAG
TACAAAGAGATTTTCTTCGACCAGAGCAAGAACGGCTACGCCGGCTACATTGACGGCGGAGCCAGCCAGG
AAGAGTTCTACAAGTTCATCAAGCCCATCCTGGAAAAGATGGACGGCACCGAGGAACTGCTCGTGAAGCT
GAACAGAGAGGACCTGCTGCGGAAGCAGCGGACCTTCGACAACGGCAGCATCCCCCACCAGATCCACCTG
GGAGAGCTGCACGCCATTCTGCGGCGGCAGGAAGATTTTTACCCATTCCTGAAGGACAACCGGGAAAAGA
TCGAGAAGATCCTGACCTTCCGCATCCCCTACTACGTGGGCCCTCTGGCCAGGGGAAACAGCAGATTCGC
CTGGATGACCAGAAAGAGCGAGGAAACCATCACCCCCTGGAACTTCGAGGAAGTGGTGGACAAGGGCGCT
TCCGCCCAGAGCTTCATCGAGCGGATGACCAACTTCGATAAGAACCTGCCCAACGAGAAGGTGCTGCCCA
AGCACAGCCTGCTGTACGAGTACTTCACCGTGTATAACGAGCTGACCAAAGTGAAATACGTGACCGAGGG
AATGAGAAAGCCCGCCTTCCTGAGCGGCGAGCAGAAAAAGGCCATCGTGGACCTGCTGTTCAAGACCAAC
CGGAAAGTGACCGTGAAGCAGCTGAAAGAGGACTACTTCAAGAAAATCGAGTGCTTCGACTCCGTGGAAA
TCTCCGGCGTGGAAGATCGGTTCAACGCCTCCCTGGGCACATACCACGATCTGCTGAAAATTATCAAGGA
CAAGGACTTCCTGGACAATGAGGAAAACGAGGACATTCTGGAAGATATCGTGCTGACCCTGACACTGTTT
GAGGACAGAGAGATGATCGAGGAACGGCTGAAAACCTATGCCCACCTGTTCGACGACAAAGTGATGAAGC
AGCTGAAGCGGCGGAGATACACCGGCTGGGGCAGGCTGAGCCGGAAGCTGATCAACGGCATCCGGGACAA
GCAGTCCGGCAAGACAATCCTGGATTTCCTGAAGTCCGACGGCTTCGCCAACAGAAACTTCATGCAGCTG
ATCCACGACGACAGCCTGACCTTTAAAGAGGACATCCAGAAAGCCCAGGTGTCCGGCCAGGGCGATAGCC
TGCACGAGCACATTGCCAATCTGGCCGGCAGCCCCGCCATTAAGAAGGGCATCCTGCAGACAGTGAAGGT
GGTGGACGAGCTCGTGAAAGTGATGGGCCGGCACAAGCCCGAGAACATCGTGATCGAAATGGCCAGAGAG
AACCAGACCACCCAGAAGGGACAGAAGAACAGCCGCGAGAGAATGAAGCGGATCGAAGAGGGCATCAAAG
AGCTGGGCAGCCAGATCCTGAAAGAACACCCCGTGGAAAACACCCAGCTGCAGAACGAGAAGCTGTACCT
GTACTACCTGCAGAATGGGCGGGATATGTACGTGGACCAGGAACTGGACATCAACCGGCTGTCCGACTAC
GATGTGGACCATATCGTGCCTCAGAGCTTTCTGAAGGACGACTCCATCGACAACAAGGTGCTGACCAGAA
GCGACAAGAACCGGGGCAAGAGCGACAACGTGCCCTCCGAAGAGGTCGTGAAGAAGATGAAGAACTACTG
GCGGCAGCTGCTGAACGCCAAGCTGATTACCCAGAGAAAGTTCGACAATCTGACCAAGGCCGAGAGAGGC
GGCCTGAGCGAACTGGATAAGGCCGGCTTCATCAAGAGACAGCTGGTGGAAACCCGGCAGATCACAAAGC
ACGTGGCACAGATCCTGGACTCCCGGATGAACACTAAGTACGACGAGAATGACAAGCTGATCCGGGAAGT
GAAAGTGATCACCCTGAAGTCCAAGCTGGTGTCCGATTTCCGGAAGGATTTCCAGTTTTACAAAGTGCGC
GAGATCAACAACTACCACCACGCCCACGACGCCTACCTGAACGCCGTCGTGGGAACCGCCCTGATCAAAA
AGTACCCTAAGCTGGAAAGCGAGTTCGTGTACGGCGACTACAAGGTGTACGACGTGCGGAAGATGATCGC
CAAGAGCGAGCAGGAAATCGGCAAGGCTACCGCCAAGTACTTCTTCTACAGCAACATCATGAACTTTTTC
AAGACCGAGATTACCCTGGCCAACGGCGAGATCCGGAAGCGGCCTCTGATCGAGACAAACGGCGAAACCG
GGGAGATCGTGTGGGATAAGGGCCGGGATTTTGCCACCGTGCGGAAAGTGCTGAGCATGCCCCAAGTGAA
TATCGTGAAAAAGACCGAGGTGCAGACAGGCGGCTTCAGCAAAGAGTCTATCCTGCCCAAGAGGAACAGC
GATAAGCTGATCGCCAGAAAGAAGGACTGGGACCCTAAGAAGTACGGCGGCTTCGACAGCCCCACCGTGG
CCTATTCTGTGCTGGTGGTGGCCAAAGTGGAAAAGGGCAAGTCCAAGAAACTGAAGAGTGTGAAAGAGCT
GCTGGGGATCACCATCATGGAAAGAAGCAGCTTCGAGAAGAATCCCATCGACTTTCTGGAAGCCAAGGGC
TACAAAGAAGTGAAAAAGGACCTGATCATCAAGCTGCCTAAGTACTCCCTGTTCGAGCTGGAAAACGGCC
GGAAGAGAATGCTGGCCTCTGCCGGCGAACTGCAGAAGGGAAACGAACTGGCCCTGCCCTCCAAATATGT
GAACTTCCTGTACCTGGCCAGCCACTATGAGAAGCTGAAGGGCTCCCCCGAGGATAATGAGCAGAAACAG
CTGTTTGTGGAACAGCACAAGCACTACCTGGACGAGATCATCGAGCAGATCAGCGAGTTCTCCAAGAGAG
TGATCCTGGCCGACGCTAATCTGGACAAAGTGCTGTCCGCCTACAACAAGCACCGGGATAAGCCCATCAG
AGAGCAGGCCGAGAATATCATCCACCTGTTTACCCTGACCAATCTGGGAGCCCCTGCCGCCTTCAAGTAC
TTTGACACCACCATCGACCGGAAGAGGTACACCAGCACCAAAGAGGTGCTGGACGCCACCCTGATCCACC
AGAGCATCACCGGCCTGTACGAGACACGGATCGACCTGTCTCAGCTGGGAGGTGACTCTGGCGGCTCAAA
AAGAACCGCCGACGGCAGCGAATTCGAGCCCAAGAAGAAGAGGAAAGTCTAACCGGTCATCATCACCATC
ACCATTGAGTTTAAACCCGCTGATCAGCCTCGACTGTGCCTTCTAGTTGCCAGCCATCTGTTGTTTGCCC
CTCCCCCGTGCCTTCCTTGACCCTGGAAGGTGCCACTCCCACTGTCCTTTCCTAATAAAATGAGGAAATT
GCATCGCATTGTCTGAGTAGGTGTCATTCTATTCTGGGGGGTGGGGTGGGGCAGGACAGCAAGGGGGAGG
ATTGGGAAGACAATAGCAGGCATGCTGGGGATGCGGTGGGCTCTATGGCTTCTGAGGCGGAAAGAACCAG
CTGGGGCTCGATACCGTCGACCTCTAGCTAGAGCTTGGCGTAATCATGGTCATAGCTGTTTCCTGTGTGA
AATTGTTATCCGCTCACAATTCCACACAACATACGAGCCGGAAGCATAAAGTGTAAAGCCTAGGGTGCCT
AATGAGTGAGCTAACTCACATTAATTGCGTTGCGCTCACTGCCCGCTTTCCAGTCGGGAAACCTGTCGTG
CCAGCTGCATTAATGAATCGGCCAACGCGCGGGGAGAGGCGGTTTGCGTATTGGGCGCTCTTCCGCTTCC
TCGCTCACTGACTCGCTGCGCTCGGTCGTTCGGCTGCGGCGAGCGGTATCAGCTCACTCAAAGGCGGTAA
TACGGTTATCCACAGAATCAGGGGATAACGCAGGAAAGAACATGTGAGCAAAAGGCCAGCAAAAGGCCAG
GAACCGTAAAAAGGCCGCGTTGCTGGCGTTTTTCCATAGGCTCCGCCCCCCTGACGAGCATCACAAAAAT
CGACGCTCAAGTCAGAGGTGGCGAAACCCGACAGGACTATAAAGATACCAGGCGTTTCCCCCTGGAAGCT
CCCTCGTGCGCTCTCCTGTTCCGACCCTGCCGCTTACCGGATACCTGTCCGCCTTTCTCCCTTCGGGAAG
CGTGGCGCTTTCTCATAGCTCACGCTGTAGGTATCTCAGTTCGGTGTAGGTCGTTCGCTCCAAGCTGGGC
TGTGTGCACGAACCCCCCGTTCAGCCCGACCGCTGCGCCTTATCCGGTAACTATCGTCTTGAGTCCAACC
CGGTAAGACACGACTTATCGCCACTGGCAGCAGCCACTGGTAACAGGATTAGCAGAGCGAGGTATGTAGG
CGGTGCTACAGAGTTCTTGAAGTGGTGGCCTAACTACGGCTACACTAGAAGAACAGTATTTGGTATCTGC
GCTCTGCTGAAGCCAGTTACCTTCGGAAAAAGAGTTGGTAGCTCTTGATCCGGCAAACAAACCACCGCTG
GTAGCGGTGGTTTTTTTGTTTGCAAGCAGCAGATTACGCGCAGAAAAAAAGGATCTCAAGAAGATCCTTT
GATCTTTTCTACGGGGTCTGACACTCAGTGGAACGAAAACTCACGTTAAGGGATTTTGGTCATGAGATTA
TCAAAAAGGATCTTCACCTAGATCCTTTTAAATTAAAAATGAAGTTTTAAATCAATCTAAAGTATATATG
AGTAAACTTGGTCTGACAGTTACCAATGCTTAATCAGTGAGGCACCTATCTCAGCGATCTGTCTATTTCG
TTCATCCATAGTTGCCTGACTCCCCGTCGTGTAGATAACTACGATACGGGAGGGCTTACCATCTGGCCCC
AGTGCTGCAATGATACCGCGAGACCCACGCTCACCGGCTCCAGATTTATCAGCAATAAACCAGCCAGCCG
GAAGGGCCGAGCGCAGAAGTGGTCCTGCAACTTTATCCGCCTCCATCCAGTCTATTAATTGTTGCCGGGA
AGCTAGAGTAAGTAGTTCGCCAGTTAATAGTTTGCGCAACGTTGTTGCCATTGCTACAGGCATCGTGGTG
TCACGCTCGTCGTTTGGTATGGCTTCATTCAGCTCCGGTTCCCAACGATCAAGGCGAGTTACATGATCCC
CCATGTTGTGCAAAAAAGCGGTTAGCTCCTTCGGTCCTCCGATCGTTGTCAGAAGTAAGTTGGCCGCAGT
GTTATCACTCATGGTTATGGCAGCACTGCATAATTCTCTTACTGTCATGCCATCCGTAAGATGCTTTTCT
GTGACTGGTGAGTACTCAACCAAGTCATTCTGAGAATAGTGTATGCGGCGACCGAGTTGCTCTTGCCCGG
CGTCAATACGGGATAATACCGCGCCACATAGCAGAACTTTAAAAGTGCTCATCATTGGAAAACGTTCTTC
GGGGCGAAAACTCTCAAGGATCTTACCGCTGTTGAGATCCAGTTCGATGTAACCCACTCGTGCACCCAAC
TGATCTTCAGCATCTTTTACTTTCACCAGCGTTTCTGGGTGAGCAAAAACAGGAAGGCAAAATGCCGCAA
AAAAGGGAATAAGGGCGACACGGAAATGTTGAATACTCATACTCTTCCTTTTTCAATATTATTGAAGCAT
TTATCAGGGTTATTGTCTCATGAGCGGATACATATTTGAATGTATTTAGAAAAATAAACAAATAGGGGTT
CCGCGCACATTTCCCCGAAAAGTGCCACCTGACGTCGACGGATCGGGAGATCGATCTCCCGATCCCCTAG
GGTCGACTCTCAGTACAATCTGCTCTGATGCCGCATAGTTAAGCCAGTATCTGCTCCCTGCTTGTGTGTT
GGAGGTCGCTGAGTAGTGCGCGAGCAAAATTTAAGCTACAACAAGGCAAGGCTTGACCGAC
Features (pLannotate 1.2.2; 18 found; start..end, strand, type, name):
     74..453     +  enhancer       CMV enhancer: human cytomegalovirus immediate early enhancer
    454..657     +  promoter       CMV promoter: human cytomegalovirus (CMV) immediate early promoter
    699..717     +  promoter       T7 promoter: promoter for bacteriophage T7 RNA polymerase
    788..1264    +  CDS            tadA: TADA_ECOLI - Also known as yfhC. Experimental evidence at protein level: Swiss-Prot protein existence level 1. Catalyzes the deamination of adenosine to inosine at the wobble position 34 of tRNA(Arg2). Essential for cell viability. From Escherichia coli (strain K12).
   1385..1876    +  CDS            tadA: TADA_ECOLI - Also known as yfhC. Experimental evidence at protein level: Swiss-Prot protein existence level 1. Catalyzes the deamination of adenosine to inosine at the wobble position 34 of tRNA(Arg2). Essential for cell viability. From Escherichia coli (strain K12).
   1976..3577    +  CDS            dCas9(N): N-terminal portion of catalytically inactive Streptococcus pyogenes dCas9 carrying the D10A mutation (Zetsche et al., 2015)
   3578..6072    +  CDS            Cas9(C) (fragment): C-terminal portion of Streptococcus pyogenes Cas9 (Zetsche et al., 2015)
   6194..6418    +  polyA_signal   bGH poly(A) signal: bovine growth hormone polyadenylation signal
   6422..6443    +  promoter       SV40 promoter (fragment): SV40 enhancer and early promoter
   6448..6464    +  misc_feature   MCS (fragment): pBluescript multiple cloning site
   6513..6529    -  protein_bind   lac operator: The lac repressor binds to the lac operator to inhibit transcription in E. coli. This inhibition can be relieved by adding lactose or isopropyl-β-D-thiogalactopyranoside (IPTG). lac repressor encoded by lacI
   6537..6567    -  promoter       lac promoter: promoter for the E. coli lac operon
   6582..6603    -  protein_bind   CAP binding site: CAP binding activates transcription in the presence of cAMP. E. coli catabolite activator protein
   6616..6708    -  CDS            lacI (fragment): lac repressor; lacI; The lac repressor binds to the lac operator to inhibit transcription in E. coli. This inhibition can be relieved by adding lactose or isopropyl-β-D-thiogalactopyranoside (IPTG).
   6891..7479    -  rep_origin     ori: high-copy-number ColE1/pMB1/pBR322/pUC origin of replication
   7650..8510    -  CDS            AmpR: β-lactamase; bla; confers resistance to ampicillin, carbenicillin, and related antibiotics
   8511..8615    -  promoter       AmpR promoter: bla
   8686..8730    -  misc_feature   bom (fragment): basis of mobility region from pBR322
