[The description below was written by a language model from this plasmid's Addgene catalogue record and pLannotate feature annotations shown in this document.]
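Description:
pCMV-ABEmax(TadA E59A, TadA*D108Q) is an 8.8 kb mammalian expression plasmid encoding a variant of the ABEmax adenine base editor. It is propagated in E. coli through a high-copy ColE1/pUC-type origin and selected with ampicillin via the β-lactamase gene and its native promoter. Small remnants of cloning-vector sequence (lac promoter/operator, CAP site, fragments of lacI, an MCS, an SV40 promoter and the bom region) are also annotated but appear to be backbone vestiges rather than functional parts. No mammalian selection marker or reporter is annotated, which fits transient transfection use.

The payload is a single open reading frame driven by the human CMV immediate-early enhancer and promoter and terminated by the bovine growth hormone polyadenylation signal. A T7 promoter sits just upstream of the coding region. The fusion consists of two tandem copies of E. coli TadA adenosine deaminase followed by Streptococcus pyogenes Cas9, which the annotation splits into an N-terminal part carrying D10A and a C-terminal part; together they form a continuous Cas9 coding sequence. In the ABEmax architecture the first TadA is wild type and the second (TadA*) is the evolved, DNA-active deaminase. As the name indicates, this version carries E59A in the wild-type TadA and D108Q in TadA*. These point mutations are not marked in the feature table, nor are linkers or nuclear localisation signals. The catalogue lists the insert species as human, although the annotated parts are bacterial in origin. The associated study concerns analysing and minimising cellular RNA editing by DNA adenine base editors, so the construct serves as one of the deaminase mutants tested in that context. It carries no guide RNA cassette, so a guide must come from a separate source.
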