Addgene plasmid #125655: pCMV-ABEmax(TadA E59A, TadA*D108Q)
Purpose: pCMV-ABEmax(TadA E59A, TadA*D108Q) in mammalian cells
Depositing lab: David Liu. Publication: Analysis and minimization of cellular RNA editing by DNA adenine base editors. Rees HA, Wilson C, Doman JL, Liu DR. Sci Adv. 2019 May 8;5(5):eaax5717. doi: 10.1126/sciadv.aax5717. eCollection 2019 May. PubMed 31086823.
Backbone
  Vector backbone: CMV
  Vector type: Mammalian Expression
Growth in bacteria
  Bacterial resistance: Ampicillin, 100 μg/mL
  Growth temperature: 37°C
  Growth strain: DH5alpha
  Copy number: Unknown
Gene/Insert
  Gene/Insert name: ABEmax(TadA E59A TadA* D108Q)
  Species: H. sapiens (human)
Terms and licenses: Academic/Nonprofit Terms; Industry Terms: Not Available to Industry
How to cite: pCMV-ABEmax(TadA E59A, TadA*D108Q) was a gift from David Liu (Addgene plasmid # 125655 ; http://n2t.net/addgene:125655 ; RRID:Addgene_125655)
